>Addgene plasmid #202741 | TagBFP2-FKBP-PIP5K1C_Kina-HD | addgene full sequence | sequence record 399530 | Addgene NGS Result
AGAAGTAGTGAGGAGGCTTTTTTGGAGGCCTAGGCTTTTGCAAAGATCGATCAAGAGACAGGATGAGGAT
CGTTTCGCATGATTGAACAAGATGGATTGCACGCAGGTTCTCCGGCCGCTTGGGTGGAGAGGCTATTCGG
CTATGACTGGGCACAACAGACAATCGGCTGCTCTGATGCCGCCGTGTTCCGGCTGTCAGCGCAGGGGCGC
CCGGTTCTTTTTGTCAAGACCGACCTGTCCGGTGCCCTGAATGAACTGCAAGACGAGGCAGCGCGGCTAT
CGTGGCTGGCCACGACGGGCGTTCCTTGCGCAGCTGTGCTCGACGTTGTCACTGAAGCGGGAAGGGACTG
GCTGCTATTGGGCGAAGTGCCGGGGCAGGATCTCCTGTCATCTCACCTTGCTCCTGCCGAGAAAGTATCC
ATCATGGCTGATGCAATGCGGCGGCTGCATACGCTTGATCCGGCTACCTGCCCATTCGACCACCAAGCGA
AACATCGCATCGAGCGAGCACGTACTCGGATGGAAGCCGGTCTTGTCGATCAGGATGATCTGGACGAAGA
GCATCAGGGGCTCGCGCCAGCCGAACTGTTCGCCAGGCTCAAGGCGAGCATGCCCGACGGCGAGGATCTC
GTCGTGACCCATGGCGATGCCTGCTTGCCGAATATCATGGTGGAAAATGGCCGCTTTTCTGGATTCATCG
ACTGTGGCCGGCTGGGTGTGGCGGACCGCTATCAGGACATAGCGTTGGCTACCCGTGATATTGCTGAAGA
GCTTGGCGGCGAATGGGCTGACCGCTTCCTCGTGCTTTACGGTATCGCCGCTCCCGATTCGCAGCGCATC
GCCTTCTATCGCCTTCTTGACGAGTTCTTCTGAGCGGGACTCTGGGGTTCGAAATGACCGACCAAGCGAC
GCCCAACCTGCCATCACGAGATTTCGATTCCACCGCCGCCTTCTATGAAAGGTTGGGCTTCGGAATCGTT
TTCCGGGACGCCGGCTGGATGATCCTCCAGCGCGGGGATCTCATGCTGGAGTTCTTCGCCCACCCTAGGG
GGAGGCTAACTGAAACACGGAAGGAGACAATACCGGAAGGAACCCGCGCTATGACGGCAATAAAAAGACA
GAATAAAACGCACGGTGTTGGGTCGTTTGTTCATAAACGCGGGGTTCGGTCCCAGGGCTGGCACTCTGTC
GATACCCCACCGAGACCCCATTGGGGCCAATACGCCCGCGTTTCTTCCTTTTCCCCACCCCACCCCCCAA
GTTCGGGTGAAGGCCCAGGGCTCGCAGCCAACGTCGGGGCGGCAGGCCCTGCCATAGCCTCAGGTTACTC
ATATATACTTTAGATTGATTTAAAACTTCATTTTTAATTTAAAAGGATCTAGGTGAAGATCCTTTTTGAT
AATCTCATGACCAAAATCCCTTAACGTGAGTTTTCGTTCCACTGAGCGTCAGACCCCGTAGAAAAGATCA
AAGGATCTTCTTGAGATCCTTTTTTTCTGCGCGTAATCTGCTGCTTGCAAACAAAAAAACCACCGCTACC
AGCGGTGGTTTGTTTGCCGGATCAAGAGCTACCAACTCTTTTTCCGAAGGTAACTGGCTTCAGCAGAGCG
CAGATACCAAATACTGTTCTTCTAGTGTAGCCGTAGTTAGGCCACCACTTCAAGAACTCTGTAGCACCGC
CTACATACCTCGCTCTGCTAATCCTGTTACCAGTGGCTGCTGCCAGTGGCGATAAGTCGTGTCTTACCGG
GTTGGACTCAAGACGATAGTTACCGGATAAGGCGCAGCGGTCGGGCTGAACGGGGGGTTCGTGCACACAG
CCCAGCTTGGAGCGAACGACCTACACCGAACTGAGATACCTACAGCGTGAGCTATGAGAAAGCGCCACGC
TTCCCGAAGGGAGAAAGGCGGACAGGTATCCGGTAAGCGGCAGGGTCGGAACAGGAGAGCGCACGAGGGA
GCTTCCAGGGGGAAACGCCTGGTATCTTTATAGTCCTGTCGGGTTTCGCCACCTCTGACTTGAGCGTCGA
TTTTTGTGATGCTCGTCAGGGGGGCGGAGCCTATGGAAAAACGCCAGCAACGCGGCCTTTTTACGGTTCC
TGGCCTTTTGCTGGCCTTTTGCTCACATGTTCTTTCCTGCGTTATCCCCTGATTCTGTGGATAACCGTAT
TACCGCCATGCATTAGTTATTAATAGTAATCAATTACGGGGTCATTAGTTCATAGCCCATATATGGAGTT
CCGCGTTACATAACTTACGGTAAATGGCCCGCCTGGCTGACCGCCCAACGACCCCCGCCCATTGACGTCA
ATAATGACGTATGTTCCCATAGTAACGCCAATAGGGACTTTCCATTGACGTCAATGGGTGGAGTATTTAC
GGTAAACTGCCCACTTGGCAGTACATCAAGTGTATCATATGCCAAGTACGCCCCCTATTGACGTCAATGA
CGGTAAATGGCCCGCCTGGCATTATGCCCAGTACATGACCTTATGGGACTTTCCTACTTGGCAGTACATC
TACGTATTAGTCATCGCTATTACCATGGTGATGCGGTTTTGGCAGTACATCAATGGGCGTGGATAGCGGT
TTGACTCACGGGGATTTCCAAGTCTCCACCCCATTGACGTCAATGGGAGTTTGTTTTGGCACCAAAATCA
ACGGGACTTTCCAAAATGTCGTAACAACTCCGCCCCATTGACGCAAATGGGCGGTAGGCGTGTACGGTGG
GAGGTCTATATAAGCAGAGCTGGTTTAGTGAACCGTCAGATCCGCTAGCGCTACCGGTCGCCACCATGGT
GAGCGAGCTGATTAAGGAGAACATGCACATGAAGCTGTACATGGAGGGCACCGTGGACAACCATCACTTC
AAGTGCACATCCGAGGGCGAAGGCAAGCCCTACGAGGGCACCCAGACCATGAGAATCAAGGTGGTCGAGG
GCGGCCCTCTCCCCTTCGCCTTCGACATCCTGGCTACTAGCTTCCTCTACGGCAGCAAGACCTTCATCAA
CCACACCCAGGGCATCCCCGACTTCTTCAAGCAGTCCTTCCCTGAGGGCTTCACATGGGAGAGAGTCACC
ACATACGAAGACGGGGGCGTGCTGACCGCTACCCAGGACACCAGCCTCCAGGACGGCTGCCTCATCTACA
ACGTCAAGATCAGAGGGGTGAACTTCACATCCAACGGCCCTGTGATGCAGAAGAAAACACTCGGCTGGGA
GGCCTTCACCGAGACGCTGTACCCCGCTGACGGCGGCCTGGAAGGCAGAAACGACATGGCCCTGAAGCTC
GTGGGCGGGAGCCATCTGATCGCAAACGCCAAGACCACATATAGATCCAAGAAACCCGCTAAGAACCTCA
AGATGCCTGGCGTCTACTATGTGGACTACAGACTGGAAAGAATCAAGGAGGCCAACAACGAGACCTACGT
CGAGCAGCACGAGGTGGCAGTGGCCAGATACTGCGACCTCCCTAGCAAACTGGGGCACAAGCTTAATTCC
GGACTCAGATCTCGAAGCGCGGCCGCGGGAGCAGGAGGAGCAGCTCGAGCGGCGCTGGGAGTGCAGGTGG
AAACCATCTCCCCAGGAGACGGGCGCACCTTCCCCAAGCGCGGCCAGACCTGCGTGGTGCACTACACCGG
GATGCTTGAAGATGGAAAGAAATTTGATTCCTCCCGGGACAGAAACAAGCCCTTTAAGTTTATGCTAGGC
AAGCAGGAGGTGATCCGAGGCTGGGAAGAAGGGGTTGCCCAGATGAGTGTGGGTCAGAGAGCCAAACTGA
CTATATCTCCAGATTATGCCTATGGTGCCACTGGGCACCCAGGCATCATCCCACCACATGCCACTCTCGT
CTTCGATGTGGAGCTTCTAAAACTGGAAAGTGCTGGTGGTAGTGCTGGTGGTAGTGCTGGTGGTAGTGCT
GGTGGTAGTGCTGGTGGTCCGCGAGCTCAAGCTTCGAATTCTGCAGTCGACGGTACCGCGGGCCCGGGAT
CCCTGAAGGGTGCCATCCAGCTGGGCATCGGCTACACCGTGGGCCACCTGAGCTCCAAGCCCGAACGCCG
CGTGCTCATGCAGGACTTCTACGTGGTGGAGAGCATCTTCTTCCCCAGCGAAGGCAGCAACCTCACCCCC
GCCCACCACTTCCAGGACTTCCGCTTCAAGACCTATGCACCTGTCGCCTTCCGCTACTTCCGGGAGCTCT
TTGGGATCCGGCCAGATGATTACTTGTACTCCCTGTGCAATGAGCCGCTGATCGAGCTGTCCAACCCGGG
CGCCAGTGGCTCCCTCTTCTACGTCACCAGCGACGACGAGTTCATCATCAAGACCGTCATGCACAAGGAG
GCCGAGTTCCTGCAGAAGCTGCTCCCTGGCTACTACATGAACCTCAACCAGAACCCGCGGACGCTGCTGC
CCAAGTTCTATGGGCTGTACTGCGTGCAGTCGGGGGGCAAGAACATCCGCGTCGTGGTCATGAACAACAT
CCTGCCCCGCGTGGTCAAGATGCACCTCAAGTTCGACCTCAAGGGCTCCACCTACAAGCGGCGCGCCAGC
AAGAAGGAGAAGGAGAAGAGCTTCCCCACCTACAAGGACCTGGACTTCATGCAGGACATGCCCGAGGGGC
TCCTGCTGGACGCCGACACCTTCAGCGCCCTGGTCAAGACGCTGCAGGACGACTGCCTGGTCCTGGAAAG
TTTCAAGATCATGGACTACAGCCTGCTGCTGGGCGTGCACAACATCGACCAGCACGAGCGCGAGCGGCAG
GCGCAGGGCGCCCAGAGCACCTCAGATGAGAAGCGGCCTGTGGGCCAGAAGGCGCTCTACTCCACGGCCA
TGGAGTCCATCCAGGGTGGCGCCGCGCGCGGGGAGGCCATCGAATCGGATGACACGATGGGCGGGATCCC
CGCTGTGAACGGCCGCGGGGAGCGGCTGCTGCTGCACATTGGCATCATCGACATCCTGCAGTCCTACAGG
TTCATCAAGAAACTGGAGCACACCTGGAAGGCCCTCGTCCACGATGGGGACACGGTGTCCGTCCACCGCC
CCAGCTTCTATGCCGAGCGCTTTTTCAAGTTCATGAGCAACACGGTCTTTTAAGGATCCACCGGATCTAG
ATAACTGATCATAATCAGCCATACCACATTTGTAGAGGTTTTACTTGCTTTAAAAAACCTCCCACACCTC
CCCCTGAACCTGAAACATAAAATGAATGCAATTGTTGTTGTTAACTTGTTTATTGCAGCTTATAATGGTT
ACAAATAAAGCAATAGCATCACAAATTTCACAAATAAAGCATTTTTTTCACTGCATTCTAGTTGTGGTTT
GTCCAAACTCATCAATGTATCTTAACGCGTAAATTGTAAGCGTTAATATTTTGTTAAAATTCGCGTTAAA
TTTTTGTTAAATCAGCTCATTTTTTAACCAATAGGCCGAAATCGGCAAAATCCCTTATAAATCAAAAGAA
TAGACCGAGATAGGGT
[37 nt withheld, positions 5477-5513]
AAAGAACGTGGACTCCAACGTCAAAGG
[49 nt withheld, positions 5541-5589]
T
[91 nt withheld, positions 5591-5681]
G
[124 nt withheld, positions 5683-5806]
CAGGTGGCACTTTTCGGGGAAATGTGCGCGGAACCCCTATTTGTTTATTTTTCTAAATACATTCAAATAT
GTATCCGCTCATGAGACAATAACCCTGATAAATGCTTCAATAATATTGAAAAAGGAAGAGTCCTGAGGCG
GAAAGAACCAGCTGTGGAATGTGTGTCAGTTAGGGTGTGGAAAGTCCCCAGGCTCCCCAGCAGGCAGAAG
TATGCAAAGCATGCATCTCAATTAGTCAGCAACCAGGTGTGGAAAGTCCCCAGGCTCCCCAGCAGGCAGA
AGTATGCAAAGCATGCATCTCAATTAGTCAGCAACCATAGTCCCGCCCCTAACTCCGCCCATCCCGCCCC
TAACTCCGCCCAGTTCCGCCCATTCTCCGCCCCATGGCTGACTAATTTTTTTTATTTATGCAGAGGCCGA
GGCCGCCTCGGCCTCTGAGCTATTCC
Features (pLannotate 1.2.2; 17 found; start..end, strand, type, name):
     79..873     +  CDS            NeoR/KanR: aminoglycoside phosphotransferase from Tn5; aph(3')-II (or nptII); confers resistance to neomycin, kanamycin, and G418 (Geneticin®)
    894..1046    +  CDS            ble (fragment): BLE_KLEPN - Experimental evidence at protein level: Swiss-Prot protein existence level 1. Binding protein with a strong affinity to the bleomycin family of antibiotics. Binds to CL990; an antimitotic-antibiotic compound. From Klebsiella pneumoniae.
   1105..1152    +  polyA_signal   HSV TK poly(A) signal: herpes simplex virus thymidine kinase polyadenylation signal (Cole and Stacy, 1985)
   1243..1259    -  polyA_signal   bGH poly(A) signal (fragment): bovine growth hormone polyadenylation signal
   1481..2069    +  rep_origin     ori: high-copy-number ColE1/pMB1/pBR322/pUC origin of replication
   2244..2547    +  enhancer       CMV enhancer: human cytomegalovirus immediate early enhancer
   2548..2751    +  promoter       CMV promoter: human cytomegalovirus (CMV) immediate early promoter
   2800..3498    +  CDS            TagBFP: monomeric blue fluorescent protein mammalian codon-optimized
   3498..3515    +  misc_feature   MCS (fragment): multiple cloning site
   3556..3878    +  CDS            FKBP (fragment): human FK506-binding protein FKBP12
   3942..3992    +  misc_feature   MCS: multiple cloning site
   3990..5090    +  CDS            PIP5K1C (fragment): PI51C_HUMAN - Also known as KIAA0589. Experimental evidence at protein level: Swiss-Prot protein existence level 1. Catalyzes the phosphorylation of phosphatidylinositol 4- phosphate (PtdIns(4)P/PI4P) to form phosphatidylinositol 4,5- bisphosphate (PtdIns(4,5)P2/PIP2), a lipid second messenger that regulates several cellular processes such as signal transduction, vesicle trafficking, actin cytoskeleton dynamics, cell adhesion, and cell motility (PubMed:12422219, PubMed:22942276). PtdIns(4,5)P2 can directly act as a second messenger or can be utilized as a precursor to generate other second mes
   5116..5200    +  CDS            large T antigen (fragment): large T antigen from SV40 (simian virus 40)
   5223..5344    +  polyA_signal   SV40 poly(A) signal: SV40 polyadenylation signal
   5378..5806    -  rep_origin     f1 ori (sequence partly withheld): f1 bacteriophage origin of replication; arrow indicates direction of (+) strand synthesis
   5833..5937    +  promoter       AmpR promoter: bla
   5939..44      +  promoter       SV40 promoter (across the origin): SV40 enhancer and early promoter
