[The description below was written by a language model from this plasmid's Addgene catalogue record and pLannotate feature annotations shown in this document.]
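Description:
TagBFP2-FKBP-PIP5K1C_Kina-HD is a mammalian expression plasmid of about 6.3 kb built on the pTagBFP2-C1 backbone. It is maintained in E. coli through a high-copy ColE1/pUC-type origin and selected with kanamycin. The resistance cassette is the Tn5 NeoR/KanR gene placed behind a tandem bacterial (AmpR/bla) promoter and SV40 enhancer/early promoter and terminated by the HSV TK poly(A) signal, so the same marker can in principle confer G418 resistance in mammalian cells. An f1 origin is also present. Short hits to ble, the bGH poly(A) signal and SV40 large T antigen are annotated only as fragments and appear to be backbone remnants rather than functional parts.

The payload is a single fusion open reading frame driven by the CMV immediate-early enhancer and promoter and ended by the SV40 poly(A) signal. From the N-terminus it encodes the monomeric blue fluorescent protein mTagBFP2, residues 3-108 of human FKBP1A (FKBP12), a flexible [GGSA]4GG linker, and a fragment of human PIP5K1C, the kinase that converts PI4P into PI(4,5)P2. The catalogue entry defines this fragment as residues 79-366 carrying the D101R and R304D substitutions, although the annotated PIP5K1C feature spans roughly 1.1 kb, somewhat more than that range would need; the record does not explain the difference, nor does it state the functional effect of the two mutations.

The stated purpose is expression of a recruitable, fluorescently tagged enzyme. FKBP is the standard partner for rapamycin-induced dimerisation with an FRB domain, so the construct is presumably co-expressed with a membrane-anchored FRB bait to draw the kinase fragment to a chosen membrane while tracking it by blue fluorescence, in the context of the associated work on plasma membrane PI(4,5)P2 homeostasis.
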