Addgene plasmid #202741: TagBFP2-FKBP-PIP5K1C_Kina-HD
Purpose: expresses recruitable fluorescent protein-tagged enzyme
Depositing lab: Gerry Hammond. Depositing organization: University of Pittsburgh (University, School of Medicine, and Cancer Institute). Publication: A novel homeostatic mechanism tunes PI(4,5)P2-dependent signaling at the plasma membrane. Wills RC, Doyle CP, Zewe JP, Pacheco J, Hansen SD, Hammond GRV. J Cell Sci. 2023 Aug 3:jcs.261494. doi: 10.1242/jcs.261494. PubMed 37534432.
Backbone
  Vector backbone: pTagBFP2-C1
  Vector type: Mammalian Expression
Growth in bacteria
  Bacterial resistance: Kanamycin, 50 μg/mL
  Growth temperature: 37°C
  Growth strain: DH5alpha
  Copy number: High Copy
Gene/Insert
  Gene/Insert name: mTagBFP2:FKBP1A(3-108):[GGSA]4GG:PIP5K1C(79-366)(D101R/R304D)
  Species: H. sapiens (human)
  Entrez Gene: PIP5K1C (a.k.a. LCCS3, PIP5K-GAMMA, PIP5K1-gamma, PIP5Kgamma)
  Cloning method: Gibson Cloning
Terms and licenses: Academic/Nonprofit Terms; Industry Terms: Not Available to Industry
Depositor comments: Please visit https://www.biorxiv.org/content/10.1101/2022.06.30.498262v3 for bioRxiv preprint.
How to cite: TagBFP2-FKBP-PIP5K1C_Kina-HD was a gift from Gerry Hammond (Addgene plasmid # 202741 ; http://n2t.net/addgene:202741 ; RRID:Addgene_202741)
